Addgene plasmid #13702: cmv 16 E7 L67R
Depositing lab: Karl Munger. Depositing organization: Harvard Medical School.
Backbone
  Vector backbone: pCMV bam neo
  Backbone size w/o insert (bp): 6550
  Vector type: Mammalian Expression
  Selectable markers: Neomycin (select with G418)
Growth in bacteria
  Bacterial resistance: Ampicillin, 100 μg/mL
  Growth temperature: 37°C
  Growth strain: DH5alpha
  Copy number: High Copy
Gene/Insert
  Gene/Insert name: HPV 16 E7 L67R (alt name: HPV 16 E7)
  Species: H. sapiens (human)
  Insert size (bp): 300
  Mutation: aa 67 L to R
  GenBank ID: AY089955
  Entrez Gene: E7 (a.k.a. HpV16gp2)
  Cloning method: Restriction Enzyme; 5′ cloning site BamH1 (not destroyed); 3′ cloning site BamH1 (not destroyed)
  Sequencing primers: 5′ B glob intron-F; 3′ B glob-pA-R
Terms and licenses: Academic/Nonprofit Terms; Industry Terms: Not Available to Industry
How to cite: cmv 16 E7 L67R was a gift from Karl Munger (Addgene plasmid # 13702 ; http://n2t.net/addgene:13702 ; RRID:Addgene_13702)
