[The description below was written by a language model from this plasmid's Addgene catalogue record.]
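Description:
cmv 16 E7 L67R is a mammalian expression plasmid built on the pCMV bam neo backbone (about 6.55 kb without insert) that carries a point-mutant form of the human papillomavirus type 16 E7 oncoprotein. It is propagated in E. coli as a high-copy plasmid under ampicillin selection. It also carries a neomycin resistance marker, so transfected mammalian cells can be selected with G418 to obtain stable lines. The record does not include a feature table, so the origin of replication and the exact arrangement of regulatory elements are not documented. The backbone name points to a CMV promoter driving the insert, and the listed sequencing primers, which anneal in a beta-globin intron and a beta-globin polyadenylation region, suggest that the cloning site lies between those two elements.

The insert is roughly 300 bp, consistent with the short E7 open reading frame, and was cloned into a single BamHI site that is retained at both ends, so the fragment can be excised with that enzyme. Because the same site flanks both ends, the cloning was not directional, and orientation is not stated in the record. The catalogue lists the species as human, although the gene is of viral (HPV 16) origin. The defining change is a leucine-to-arginine substitution at residue 67, in the C-terminal part of E7. No epitope tag or reporter is recorded. The record does not state a purpose, but a construct of this kind is typically compared with wild-type E7 in transient or stable expression experiments to test how this residue contributes to E7's interactions with host proteins and to its biological activities.
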