>Addgene plasmid #13702 | cmv 16 E7 L67R | addgene partial sequence | sequence record 20021 | Bglob-intron-F 5'-ctggtcatcatcctgccttt-3'
CTGNAGANNCACTGNTTTGAGATGAGGATAAAATACTCTGAGTCCAAACCGGGCCCCTCTGCTAACCATG
TTCATGCCTTCTTCTCTTTCCTACAGCTCCTGGGCAACGTGCTGGTTGTTGTGCTGTCTCATCATTTTGG
CAAAGAATTCCTCGACGGATCTATGCATGGAGATACACCTACATTGCATGAATATATGTTAGATTTGCAA
CCAGAGACAACTGATCTCTACTGTTATGAGCAATTAAATGACAGCTCAGAGGAGGAGGATGAAATAGATG
GTCCAGCTGGACAAGCAGAACCGGACAGAGCCCATTACAATATTGTAACCTTTTGTTGCAAGTGTGACTC
TACGCTTCGGCGGTGCGTACAAAGCACACACGTAGACATTCGTACTTTGGAAGACCTGTTAATGGGCACA
CTAGGAATTGTGTGCCCCATCTGTTCTCAGAAACCATAATCTACCATGGCGGATCCGTCGAGGAATTCAC
TCCTCAGGTGCAGGCTGCCTATCAGAAGGTGGTGGCTGGTGTGGCCAATGCCCTGGCTCACAAATACCAC
TGAGATCTTTTTCCCTCTGCCAAAAATTATGGGGACATCATGAAGCCCCTTGAGCATCTGACTTCTGGCT
AATAAAGGAAATTTATTTTCATTGCAATAGTGTGTTGGAATTTTTTGTGTCTCTCACTCGGAAGGACATA
TGGGAGGGCAAATCATTTAAAACATCAGAATGAGTATTTGGTTTAGAGTTTGGCANCATATGCCCATATG
CTGGCTGCCATGAACAANGTTGGCTATAAGAGGTCATCAGTATATGAACAGCCCCTGCTGTCATTCTTAT
CAN
